Addgene plasmid #227235: pAAV-hSyn1-DIO-SEP-GluA1
Purpose: Large cargo capacity AAV that expresses SEP tagged AMPA receptor subunit GluA1 in neurons expressing Cre recombinase
Depositing lab: Richard Huganir. Depositing organization: Johns Hopkins University and School of Medicine. Publication: Calcium-permeable AMPA receptors govern PV neuron feature selectivity. Hong I, Kim J, Hainmueller T, Kim DW, Keijser J, Johnson RC, Park SH, Limjunyawong N, Yang Z, Cheon D, Hwang T, Agarwal A, Cholvin T, Krienen FM, McCarroll SA, Dong X, Leopold DA, Blackshaw S, Sprekeler H, Bergles DE, Bartos M, Brown SP, Huganir RL. Nature. 2024 Nov;635(8038):398-405. doi: 10.1038/s41586-024-08027-2. Epub 2024 Oct 2. PubMed 39358515.
Backbone
  Vector backbone: pAAV
  Backbone manufacturer: Agilent
  Backbone size w/o insert (bp): 3996
  Total vector size (bp): 7464
  Vector type: Mammalian Expression, AAV
Growth in bacteria
  Bacterial resistance: Ampicillin, 100 μg/mL
  Growth temperature: 30°C
  Growth strain: NEB Stable
  Growth instructions: Grow at 30C for a short time to avoid ITR deletions
  Copy number: High Copy
Gene/Insert
  Gene/Insert name: SEP-GluA1 (alt name: superecliptic pHluorin-tagged AMPA receptor GluA1 subunit)
  Species: R. norvegicus (rat)
  Insert size (bp): 3303
  Entrez Gene: Gria1 (a.k.a. GluA1, gluR-A)
  Promoter: hSyn1
  Tag / fusion protein: superecliptic pHluorin (N terminal on insert)
  Cloning method: Gibson Cloning
  Sequencing primers: 5′ TGCGGCGCCGGCGACTCAGCGCTGCCTCAGTCTGCGGTGGG
Resource information
  A portion of this plasmid was derived from a plasmid made by: superecliptic pHluorin was based on Transmission of Olfactory Information between Three Populations of Neurons in the Antennal Lobe of the Fly. Ng M, Roorda Rd, Lima Sq, Zemelman Bv, Morcillo P, Miesenböck G. (2002). Neuron, 36(3) , 463-474. doi: 10.1016/s0896-6273(02)00975-3.
Terms and licenses: Academic/Nonprofit Terms; Industry Terms: Not Available to Industry
Depositor comments: Please visit https://doi.org/10.1101/2023.07.20.549908 for bioRxiv preprint.
How to cite: pAAV-hSyn1-DIO-SEP-GluA1 was a gift from Richard Huganir (Addgene plasmid # 227235 ; http://n2t.net/addgene:227235 ; RRID:Addgene_227235)
