[The description below was written by a language model from this plasmid's Addgene catalogue record and pLannotate feature annotations shown in this document.]
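Description:
pAAV-hSyn1-DIO-SEP-GluA1 is an adeno-associated virus transfer plasmid built on the pAAV backbone, designed for Cre-dependent, neuron-restricted expression of a fluorescently tagged AMPA receptor subunit in mammalian cells. It is about 7.5 kb in total and is maintained in bacteria through a high-copy ColE1/pUC-type origin with ampicillin resistance (β-lactamase). An f1 origin is also present. The expression cassette is bounded by AAV2 inverted terminal repeats, which allow it to be packaged into recombinant AAV particles. In the sequenced record the upstream ITR is annotated only as short fragments, and the depositor notes that the ITRs are prone to deletion during propagation.

The payload is rat Gria1 (GluA1) fused at its N-terminal end to superecliptic pHluorin (SEP), a pH-sensitive GFP variant that fluoresces brightly at neutral pH and only minimally in acidic compartments. SEP-tagged receptors are therefore commonly used to distinguish surface-exposed receptors from those in acidic intracellular vesicles. The fusion coding sequence sits in the antisense orientation relative to the human synapsin I promoter and is flanked by oppositely oriented pairs of lox2272 and loxP sites (a DIO/FLEx arrangement). Cre recombinase inverts the cassette and then excises sites to lock it in the sense orientation, so expression occurs only in Cre-positive neurons. Downstream regulatory elements are compact: the WPRE, which enhances transcript expression, and the SV40 polyadenylation signal are both annotated only as fragments, consistent with the depositor's description of a large-cargo-capacity AAV design that accommodates the roughly 3.3 kb insert. The construct is intended for expressing SEP-GluA1 in genetically defined, Cre-expressing neuronal populations.
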