Features (pLannotate 1.2.2; 23 found; start..end, strand, type, name):
     12..39      +  repeat_region  AAV2 ITR (fragment): inverted terminal repeat of adeno-associated virus serotype 2 inverted
     68..95      +  repeat_region  AAV2 ITR (fragment): inverted terminal repeat of adeno-associated virus serotype 2 inverted
    159..606     +  promoter       hSyn promoter: human synapsin I promoter; confers neuron-specific expression (Kügler et al., 2003)
    607..640     +  protein_bind   lox2272: Cre-mediated recombination occurs in the 8-bp core sequence (GGATACTT). lox2272 sites are compatible with each other, but incompatible with loxP or loxN sites (Lee and Saito, 1988). Cre recombinase
    641..670     -  intron         β-globin intron (fragment): internally truncated intron from human β-globin
    671..704     +  protein_bind   loxP: Cre-mediated recombination occurs in the 8-bp core sequence (GCATACAT). Cre recombinase
    708..3371    -  CDS            Gria1: GRIA1_RAT - Also known as Glur1. Experimental evidence at protein level: Swiss-Prot protein existence level 1. Ionotropic glutamate receptor. L-glutamate acts as an excitatory neurotransmitter at many synapses in the central nervous system. Binding of the excitatory neurotransmitter L-glutamate induces a conformation change, leading to the opening of the cation channel, and thereby converts the chemical signal to an electrical impulse. The receptor then desensitizes rapidly and enters a transient inactive state, characterized by the presence of bound agonist. In the presence of CACNG4 or CACNG
   3387..4097    -  CDS            superecliptic pHluorin: pH-sensitive mutant of green fluorescent protein (Ng et al., 2002) excited strongly by blue light at neutral pH but minimally fluorescent at acidic pH
   4182..4215    -  protein_bind   lox2272: Cre-mediated recombination occurs in the 8-bp core sequence (GGATACTT). lox2272 sites are compatible with each other, but incompatible with loxP or loxN sites (Lee and Saito, 1988). Cre recombinase
   4216..4245    -  intron         β-globin intron (fragment): internally truncated intron from human β-globin
   4246..4279    -  protein_bind   loxP: Cre-mediated recombination occurs in the 8-bp core sequence (GCATACAT). Cre recombinase
   4283..4440    +  misc_feature   WPRE (fragment): woodchuck hepatitis virus posttranscriptional regulatory element
   4446..4530    +  misc_feature   WPRE (fragment): woodchuck hepatitis virus posttranscriptional regulatory element
   4529..4572    -  polyA_signal   SV40 poly(A) signal (fragment): SV40 polyadenylation signal
   4576..4643    -  polyA_signal   SV40 poly(A) signal (fragment): SV40 polyadenylation signal
   4716..4856    +  repeat_region  AAV2 ITR: inverted terminal repeat of adeno-associated virus serotype 2 inverted
   4861..4912    -  misc_feature   bom (fragment): basis of mobility region from pBR322
   4931..5386    +  rep_origin     f1 ori (sequence partly withheld): f1 bacteriophage origin of replication; arrow indicates direction of (+) strand synthesis
   5387..5436    -  misc_feature   bom (fragment): basis of mobility region from pBR322
   5538..5573    -  CDS            rop (fragment): Rop protein, which maintains plasmids at low copy number; rop
   5668..5772    +  promoter       AmpR promoter: bla
   5773..6633    +  CDS            AmpR: β-lactamase; bla; confers resistance to ampicillin, carbenicillin, and related antibiotics
   6804..7392    +  rep_origin     ori: high-copy-number ColE1/pMB1/pBR322/pUC origin of replication
>Addgene plasmid #227235 | pAAV-hSyn1-DIO-SEP-GluA1 | addgene full sequence | sequence record 488477 | Addgene NGS Result
CCTGCAGGCAGCTGCGCGCTCGCTCGCTCACTGAGGCCGCCCGGGCGTCGGGCGACCTTTGGTCGCCCGG
CCTCAGTGAGCGAGCGAGCGCGCAGAGAGGGAGTGGCCAACTCCATCACTAGGGGTTCCTGCGGCCGCTG
CAGAGGGCCCTGCGTATGAGTGCAAGTGGGTTTTAGGACCAGGATGAGGCGGGGTGGGGGTGCCTACCTG
ACGACCGACCCCGACCCACTGGACAAGCACCCAACCCCCATTCCCCAAATTGCGCATCCCCTATCAGAGA
GGGGGAGGGGAAACAGGATGCGGCGAGGCGCGTGCGCACTGCCAGCTTCAGCACCGCGGACAGTGCCTTC
GCCCCCGCCTGGCGGCGCGCGCCACCGCCGCCTCAGCACTGAAGGCGCGCTGACGTCACTCGCCGGTCCC
CCGCAAACTCCCCTTCCCGGCCACCTTGGTCGCGTCCGCGCCGCCGCCGGCCCAGCCGGACCGCACCACG
CGAGGCGCGAGATAGGGGGGCACGGGCGCGACCATCTGCGCTGCGGCGCCGGCGACTCAGCGCTGCCTCA
GTCTGCGGTGGGCAGCGGAGGAGTCGTGTCGTGCCTGAGAGCGCAGATAACTTCGTATAGGATACTTTAT
ACGAAGTTATGCAGAATGGTAGCTGGATTGTAGCTGCTATATAACTTCGTATAGCATACATTATACGAAG
TTATCTAGAGTCCTGTGGCTCCCAAGGGCATCCCTGAACTGTGACTCATGCAGGGAATGGATTGCATGGA
CTTGGGGAAGTCCTGGCTGACCACCCGGCCATTCTCTCCACTGCCGCCTCCTCCGCTGGCTCCTGCCCCA
CTGTTCCGGGGGAGGGTCGATGTCCGTATGGCTTCATTGATGGATTGCTGTGGGATCAAACAGAAACCCT
TCATCCGCTTCGACTCGCTACGGGATTTGTAGCAGAACTCGATTAAGGCAACCAGCATGGCCAGTCCCAG
CCCTCCAATCAGGATGTAGAACACGCCTGCCACATTGCTGAGGCTCAAAGCGCTGGTCTTGTCCTTGGAG
TCACCTCCCCCGCTGCCGCACTCGCCCTTGTCGTACCACCATTTGTTTTTCAATTTGTCCAAAAGCCCCT
GCTCGTTCAGTTTTAACACTGCCAGGTTTACTGGATTTCTCAGGGCGGACCCCTTGGGTGTCGCAATGCC
ATAGCCTTTGGAATCCAAGTTACCTCCCACTTTCATGGTGTCACAGGGCTTTCGTTGCTCAATATACTCA
TTCATGGTGGACTCCAGGAGGTAGGCGTATTTGCCTTTAGATTTTCTCACTCTGATCATGCCTTCCTCTG
TGGTCCGAACAAACACGGATGGTTCTGCAGACTTCATGTATGTCCACATCTTCTCAAACACAGCGATTTT
AGATCTCCTGAAGAACTCCTTAGTGGAGCCTGCTTCCAATGTCCCATAAGCAATTTCCGTCTGCTTTGCC
AGGTCCTCTGCACTCTCAATGGGAGACACCATCCTCTCCACAGTCAGGAAGGCAGCCAGGTTGGCTGTGT
ACGAGGAGATGATGATCAAAGTGAAGAACCACCAGACGCCGCCGACGATGCGTCCGGACAGGGACCTGGG
GGAAATGTCACATCCTTGCTGCATGAAGGCCCCCAGGGAGAACCACAGGCTGTTGAATATGCCAAACTCA
TTTGACTGGTCACTGGTTGTCTGGTCTCGTCCCTCTTCAAACTCTTCGCTGTGCCATTCGTAGGGGCTGA
AACGGCTGACCAGGAAGAGGACGACGCTCACTCCAATGTAGGCAAACACTATACACATCCAGATCTCATA
GGCCAAAGGGTCAAGAAAGGAGAAGACACCTGGCTTGGACTTCTGTGGCTTCTTAATCATAATGGAGATT
CCCAAACTCATGAATGGCTTGGAGAAGTCGATGACTTCCTCCCGGACCAAGGTTATGGTCAAGGGAGCCA
CAGCCACGTCTGCTCTTCCATAGACCAGTTCTCCCACCATGCCATTCCAAGCCTTTGTGTCGGGATCCCG
GGCTCCATATTTGCCGTCGCTGACAATCTCAAGTCGGTAGGAGTAGCCCACGTGCTTGGCGATCTCTGCA
GCCAGCTCCACACAGTAGCCCTCATAGCGGTCATTGCCCTCAAACTGGTTGGCATTCTTTTTAAGCATCA
CGTAAGGATCTTCGAGGATAGTAGTGACGATGTAGGTCCTATTCTGGACGCTTGAGTTGTCCCCTCCAGC
CTGAGCGTCGGTGGCTGCGGGGACAAATTTATCGTCTTCATTCCAGTAACCAATCTTTCGGATTCCATCA
TGTTTCATTTCGATCACGTGGAGGGTGTAATTGGTCCGGCGCCCTTTCTCGTTGAACTGCACATTTCCTG
TCAAACCTTCGAAGCGCACCTGCTGCAGGGCTCTCTGGATGTCGATCCCTTGACCCCAGGGCACAGCTGG
GTTAGCCAGACAGTCCCCAGCATTCCCCCGGCGGGATATGTCAATCCTCTGCCTCCGCAGGCTTTGGAAG
GCCTCAGCCATCACCTTGACACCATCATAGGTGAGAGCAGAAGTGTACTTTGGCCTCTTCCAGTCCACCC
TGGTATGGTCTCGGGAGTCACTTGTCCTCCATTGCTGCATGATTCTGGCTGGGATCGTGTCTGTGTAGTT
CACCAGCTGGAAACCTGTCACATTGGCTCCGCTCTCCTTGAACTTATTTAAGTCAATGTCCATGAAGCCC
AGATTGGCGAGGATGTAGTGGTACCCGATGCCATTCTTTTCTAGCTTCACGATCTGGCCCAGGATGGCGT
TGAGGCGTTCTGATTCACAGTCAACCACCACCAGCCTCTCCTTTTTCTTCTCCAGGTCCTGAAAGAGCAT
CCGGTATCCTTCCTCGGTGGTTGTCAGAATGTTGACAGCCGTTACCTGCCAGTTCTTCTCTGCGGCTGTA
TCCAAGACTCTCTGCAGGACTGACAGGCCCCGGTCAGCATCATAAATGTAGACAAAGGTTTGCCACTTGT
AATGGTCGATAATGCTAATGAGAGCTTCCTGTAGTTCCGGGCGTAGCTGAAGGACAAATTGATTGGATGT
GTCAACAGGAAAACTTGGAGTAATGAAGCACACATGGAGGGCCCCACAGAAGGAGGTCAGCATGTTGACA
GTCCTTCGTTCATAAAATCCAAAGATGGCATAGACTCCTTTGGAGAACTGGGAACAGAAACGGTAAGTCA
TCTCAAAGCTGTCGCTGATGTTCACAATATCGATCTGGGGAAGCAGCTTGGGGGGCTCCGTGAGTTGTGA
CAAAGCAAACCTAAAAGCCGCATGTTCCTGTGATTGTTGGTTTGGAAATAACCCCCCTATCTGGATATTG
TTGGGGAAATTACCGGTAGATCCACCTTTGTATAGTTCATCCATGCCATGTGTAATCCCAGCAGCTGTTA
CAAACTCAAGAAGGACCATGTGGTCTCTCTTTTCGTTGGGATCTTTCGAAAGAGTAGAAGTTGTAAACAG
GTAATGGTTGTCTGGTAAAAGGACGGGCCCATCGCCAATTGGAGTATTTTGTTGATAATGGTCTGCTAGT
TGAACGCCTCCATCTTCAATGTTGTGTCTAATTTTGAAGTTAGCTTTGATTCCATTCTTTTGTTTGTCTG
CCATGATGTACACCTGGTGATCGTTATAGTTGTATTCCAATTTGTGTCCAAGAATGTTTCCATCTTCTTT
AAAATCAATACCTTTTAACTCGATTCTATTAACAAGGGTATCACCTTCAAACTTGACTTCAGCACGTGTC
TTGTAGTTCCCGTCATCTTTGAAAAATATAGTTCTTTCCTGTACATAACCTTCGGGCATGGCACTCTTGA
AAAAGTCATGCCGTTTCATATGATCTGGGTATCTTGAAAAGCATTGAACACCATAAGTTAAAGTAGTGAC
AAGTGTTGGCCAAGGAACAGGTAGTTTTCCAGTAGTGCAAATAAATTTAAGGGTAAGTTTTCCGTATGTT
GCATCACCTTCACCCTCTCCACTGACAGAAAATTTGTGCCCATTAACATCACCATCTAATTCAACAAGAA
TTGGGACAACTCCAGTGAAAAGTTCTTCTCCTTTACTGTTAGAAGAGACACCAAAAATCAGTCCCCATAA
AACAGGAGAAAGGAGGACAGAAATATGCATAATCTTTTGCATTTCCAAGAAATAACTTCGTATAAAGTAT
CCTATACGAAGTTATTTGCCTTAACCCAGAAATTATCACTGTTATATAACTTCGTATAATGTATGCTATA
CGAAGTTATGATAATCAACCTCTGGATTACAAAATTTGTGAAAGATTGACTGGTATTCTTAACTATGTTG
CTCCTTTTACGCTATGTGGATACGCTGCTTTAATGCCTTTGTATCATGCTATTGCTTCCCGTATGGCTTT
CATTTTCTCCTCCTTGTATAAATCCTGGTTAGTTCTTGCCACGGCGGAACTCATCGCCGCCTGCCTTGCC
CGCTGCTGGACAGGGGCTCGGCTGTTGGGCACTGACAATTCCGTGGTGTTTATTTGTGAAATTTGTGATG
CTATTGCTTTATTTGTAACCATCTAGCTTTATTTGTGAAATTTGTGATGCTATTGCTTTATTTGTAACCA
TTATAAGCTGCAATAAACAAGTTAACAACAACAATTGCATTCATTTTATGTTTCAGGTTCAGGGGGAGAT
GTGGGAGGTTTTTTAAAGCGGCCGCAGGAACCCCTAGTGATGGAGTTGGCCACTCCCTCTCTGCGCGCTC
GCTCGCTCACTGAGGCCGGGCGACCAAAGGTCGCCCGACGCCCGGGCTTTGCCCGGGCGGCCTCAGTGAG
CGAGCGAGCGCGCAGCTGCCTGCAGGGGCGCCTGATGCGGTATTTTCTCCTTACGCATCTGTGCGGTATT
TCACACCGCATA
[95 nt withheld, positions 4913-5007]
T
[46 nt withheld, positions 5009-5054]
C
[141 nt withheld, positions 5056-5196]
CCTTTGACGTTGGAGTCCACGTTCTTT
[37 nt withheld, positions 5224-5260]
ACTCTATCTCGGGCTATTCTTTTGATTTATAAGGGATTTTGCCGATTTCGGTCTATTGGTTAAAAAATGA
GCTGATTTAACAAAAATTTAACGCGAATTTTAACAAAATATTAACGTTTACAATTTTATGGTGCACTCTC
AGTACAATCTGCTCTGATGCCGCATAGTTAAGCCAGCCCCGACACCCGCCAACACCCGCTGACGCGCCCT
GACGGGCTTGTCTGCTCCCGGCATCCGCTTACAGACAAGCTGTGACCGTCTCCGGGAGCTGCATGTGTCA
GAGGTTTTCACCGTCATCACCGAAACGCGCGAGACGAAAGGGCCTCGTGATACGCCTATTTTTATAGGTT
AATGTCATGATAATAATGGTTTCTTAGACGTCAGGTGGCACTTTTCGGGGAAATGTGCGCGGAACCCCTA
TTTGTTTATTTTTCTAAATACATTCAAATATGTATCCGCTCATGAGACAATAACCCTGATAAATGCTTCA
ATAATATTGAAAAAGGAAGAGTATGAGTATTCAACATTTCCGTGTCGCCCTTATTCCCTTTTTTGCGGCA
TTTTGCCTTCCTGTTTTTGCTCACCCAGAAACGCTGGTGAAAGTAAAAGATGCTGAAGATCAGTTGGGTG
CACGAGTGGGTTACATCGAACTGGATCTCAACAGCGGTAAGATCCTTGAGAGTTTTCGCCCCGAAGAACG
TTTTCCAATGATGAGCACTTTTAAAGTTCTGCTATGTGGCGCGGTATTATCCCGTATTGACGCCGGGCAA
GAGCAACTCGGTCGCCGCATACACTATTCTCAGAATGACTTGGTTGAGTACTCACCAGTCACAGAAAAGC
ATCTTACGGATGGCATGACAGTAAGAGAATTATGCAGTGCTGCCATAACCATGAGTGATAACACTGCGGC
CAACTTACTTCTGACAACGATCGGAGGACCGAAGGAGCTAACCGCTTTTTTGCACAACATGGGGGATCAT
GTAACTCGCCTTGATCGTTGGGAACCGGAGCTGAATGAAGCCATACCAAACGACGAGCGTGACACCACGA
TGCCTGTAGCAATGGCAACAACGTTGCGCAAACTATTAACTGGCGAACTACTTACTCTAGCTTCCCGGCA
ACAATTAATAGACTGGATGGAGGCGGATAAAGTTGCAGGACCACTTCTGCGCTCGGCCCTTCCGGCTGGC
TGGTTTATTGCTGATAAATCTGGAGCCGGTGAGCGTGGGTCTCGCGGTATCATTGCAGCACTGGGGCCAG
ATGGTAAGCCCTCCCGTATCGTAGTTATCTACACGACGGGGAGTCAGGCAACTATGGATGAACGAAATAG
ACAGATCGCTGAGATAGGTGCCTCACTGATTAAGCATTGGTAACTGTCAGACCAAGTTTACTCATATATA
CTTTAGATTGATTTAAAACTTCATTTTTAATTTAAAAGGATCTAGGTGAAGATCCTTTTTGATAATCTCA
TGACCAAAATCCCTTAACGTGAGTTTTCGTTCCACTGAGCGTCAGACCCCGTAGAAAAGATCAAAGGATC
TTCTTGAGATCCTTTTTTTCTGCGCGTAATCTGCTGCTTGCAAACAAAAAAACCACCGCTACCAGCGGTG
GTTTGTTTGCCGGATCAAGAGCTACCAACTCTTTTTCCGAAGGTAACTGGCTTCAGCAGAGCGCAGATAC
CAAATACTGTTCTTCTAGTGTAGCCGTAGTTAGGCCACCACTTCAAGAACTCTGTAGCACCGCCTACATA
CCTCGCTCTGCTAATCCTGTTACCAGTGGCTGCTGCCAGTGGCGATAAGTCGTGTCTTACCGGGTTGGAC
TCAAGACGATAGTTACCGGATAAGGCGCAGCGGTCGGGCTGAACGGGGGGTTCGTGCACACAGCCCAGCT
TGGAGCGAACGACCTACACCGAACTGAGATACCTACAGCGTGAGCTATGAGAAAGCGCCACGCTTCCCGA
AGGGAGAAAGGCGGACAGGTATCCGGTAAGCGGCAGGGTCGGAACAGGAGAGCGCACGAGGGAGCTTCCA
GGGGGAAACGCCTGGTATCTTTATAGTCCTGTCGGGTTTCGCCACCTCTGACTTGAGCGTCGATTTTTGT
GATGCTCGTCAGGGGGGCGGAGCCTATGGAAAAACGCCAGCAACGCGGCCTTTTTACGGTTCCTGGCCTT
TTGCTGGCCTTTTGCTCACATGT
